Addgene plasmid #70453: R777-E169 Hs.PIK3CG
Purpose: Gateway ORF clone of human PIK3CG [NM_002649.3] with stop codon (for native or N-terminal fusions)
Depositing lab: Dominic Esposito. Depositing organization: National Cancer Institute (NCI).
Backbone
  Vector backbone: pDonor-255
  Backbone size w/o insert (bp): 2693
  Vector type: Gateway Entry Clone
Growth in bacteria
  Bacterial resistance: Spectinomycin, 50 μg/mL
  Growth temperature: 37°C
  Growth strain: DH10B
  Copy number: High Copy
Gene/Insert
  Gene/Insert name: PIK3CG (alt name: NM_002649.3)
  Species: H. sapiens (human)
  Insert size (bp): 3309
  Entrez Gene: PIK3CG (a.k.a. IMD97, PI3CG, PI3K, PI3Kgamma, PIK3, p110gamma, p120-PI3K)
  Cloning method: Gateway Cloning
  Sequencing primers: 5′ M13F 23-mer (5'-CCCAGTCACGACGTTGTAAAACG); 3′ attLR 23-mer (5'-TAACATCAGAGATTTTGAGACAC)
Terms and licenses: Academic/Nonprofit Terms; Industry Terms: Not Available to Industry
Depositor comments: a972g, t981c, c2025t silent mutations not noted in Refseq
How to cite: R777-E169 Hs.PIK3CG was a gift from Dominic Esposito (Addgene plasmid # 70453 ; http://n2t.net/addgene:70453 ; RRID:Addgene_70453)
