[The description below was written by a language model from this plasmid's Addgene catalogue record and pLannotate feature annotations shown in this document.]
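Description:
R777-E169 Hs.PIK3CG is a Gateway entry clone built on the pDonor-255 backbone and carrying the full-length human PIK3CG open reading frame (reference transcript NM_002649.3), which encodes the p110γ catalytic subunit of phosphoinositide 3-kinase. This enzyme phosphorylates PtdIns(4,5)P2 to produce PIP3, linking G-protein coupled receptor activation to downstream signalling through AKT1 and PDPK1, with roles in immune and inflammatory responses. The roughly 3.3 kb ORF retains its stop codon, so it is suited to native expression or to N-terminal fusions, not C-terminal tagging. The depositor notes three silent nucleotide changes relative to the reference sequence, which do not alter the encoded protein.

The plasmid is about 6 kb and is maintained in E. coli at high copy through a ColE1/pUC-type origin, with selection by spectinomycin via the aadA (SmR) aminoglycoside adenylyltransferase gene. This gene appears to be driven by a fragment of the class 1 integron Pc promoter annotated upstream. The insert is flanked by attL recombination sites, which the automated annotation labels as attL3 and a partial attL2; these allow transfer of the ORF into attR-bearing destination vectors by the LR Clonase reaction. No promoter for expressing the insert is annotated in the entry clone itself, as expected for this vector type, since expression elements and tags are supplied by the chosen destination vector. rrnB T1 and T2 terminators lie upstream of the cassette, where they would limit read-through transcription into the insert. Short lacZα, lacI and gentamicin-resistance fragments are non-functional backbone remnants.
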