Features (pLannotate 1.2.2; 11 found; start..end, strand, type, name):
     18..54      -  CDS            lacZα (fragment): LacZα fragment of β-galactosidase; lacZ fragment
     85..180     +  protein_bind   attL3: mutant version of attL; recombination site for the Gateway® LR reaction LR Clonase™
    186..3491    +  CDS            PIK3CG: PK3CG_HUMAN - Experimental evidence at protein level: Swiss-Prot protein existence level 1. Phosphoinositide-3-kinase (PI3K) that phosphorylates PtdIns(4,5)P2 (Phosphatidylinositol 4,5-bisphosphate) to generate phosphatidylinositol 3,4,5-trisphosphate (PIP3). PIP3 plays a key role by recruiting PH domain-containing proteins to the membrane, including AKT1 and PDPK1, activating signaling cascades involved in cell growth, survival, proliferation, motility and morphology. Links G-protein coupled receptor activation to PIP3 production. Involved in immune, inflammatory and allergic responses. Modul
   3499..3592    -  protein_bind   attL2 (fragment): mutant version of attL; recombination site for the Gateway® LR reaction LR Clonase™
   3707..3730    +  promoter       Pc promoter (fragment): intI1 (promoter lies within the coding sequence); class 1 integron promoter
   3906..3962    +  CDS            GmR (fragment): gentamycin acetyltransferase; aacC1; confers resistance to gentamycin
   3969..4760    +  CDS            SmR: aminoglycoside adenylyltransferase (Murphy, 1985); aadA; confers resistance to spectinomycin and streptomycin
   4853..5441    +  rep_origin     ori: high-copy-number ColE1/pMB1/pBR322/pUC origin of replication
   5624..5716    +  CDS            lacI (fragment): lac repressor; lacI; The lac repressor binds to the lac operator to inhibit transcription in E. coli. This inhibition can be relieved by adding lactose or isopropyl-β-D-thiogalactopyranoside (IPTG).
   5771..5798    -  terminator     rrnB T2 terminator: transcription terminator T2 from the E. coli rrnB gene
   5930..5973    +  terminator     rrnB T1 terminator: Escherichia coli rrnB; transcription terminator T1 from the E. coli rrnB gene
>Addgene plasmid #70453 | R777-E169 Hs.PIK3CG | depositor full sequence | sequence record 125902 | Full Sequence
TTAACGCTAGCATGGATGTTTTCCCAGTCACGACGTTGTAAAACGACGGCCAGTCTTAAAATTCGAGCTC
GGTCCGAGGATCCGAAATAATGATTTTATTTTGACTGATAGTGACCTGTTCGTTGCAACAAATTGATAAG
CAATGCTTTTTTATAATGCCAACTTTGTACAAAAAAGTTGGCACCATGGAGCTGGAGAACTATAAACAGC
CCGTGGTGCTGAGAGAGGACAACTGCCGAAGGCGCCGGAGGATGAAGCCGCGCAGTGCTGCGGCCAGCCT
GTCCTCCATGGAGCTCATCCCCATCGAGTTCGTGCTGCCCACCAGCCAGCGCAAATGCAAGAGCCCCGAA
ACGGCGCTGCTGCACGTGGCCGGCCACGGCAACGTGGAGCAGATGAAGGCCCAGGTGTGGCTGCGAGCGC
TGGAGACCAGCGTGGCGGCGGACTTCTACCACCGGCTGGGACCGCATCACTTCCTCCTGCTCTATCAGAA
GAAGGGGCAGTGGTACGAGATCTACGACAAGTACCAGGTGGTGCAGACTCTGGACTGCCTGCGCTACTGG
AAGGCCACGCACCGGAGCCCGGGCCAGATCCACCTGGTGCAGCGGCACCCGCCCTCCGAGGAGTCCCAAG
CCTTCCAGCGGCAGCTCACGGCGCTGATTGGCTATGACGTCACTGACGTCAGCAACGTGCACGACGATGA
GCTGGAGTTCACGCGCCGTGGCTTGGTGACCCCGCGCATGGCGGAGGTGGCCAGCCGCGACCCCAAGCTC
TACGCCATGCACCCGTGGGTGACGTCCAAGCCCCTCCCGGAGTACCTGTGGAAGAAGATTGCCAACAACT
GCATCTTCATCGTCATTCACCGCAGCACCACCAGCCAGACCATTAAGGTCTCACCCGACGACACCCCCGG
CGCCATCCTGCAGAGCTTCTTCACCAAGATGGCCAAGAAGAAATCTCTGATGGATATTCCCGAAAGCCAA
AGCGAACAGGATTTTGTGCTGCGCGTCTGTGGCCGGGATGAGTACCTGGTGGGCGAAACGCCCATCAAAA
ACTTCCAGTGGGTGAGGCACTGCCTCAAGAACGGAGAAGAGATTCACGTGGTACTGGACACGCCTCCAGA
CCCGGCCCTAGACGAGGTGAGGAAGGAAGAGTGGCCGCTGGTGGACGACTGCACGGGAGTCACCGGCTAC
CATGAGCAGCTTACCATCCACGGCAAGGACCACGAGAGTGTGTTCACCGTGTCCCTGTGGGACTGCGACC
GCAAGTTCAGGGTCAAGATCAGAGGCATTGATATCCCCGTCCTGCCTCGGAACACCGACCTCACAGTTTT
TGTAGAGGCAAACATCCAGCATGGGCAACAAGTCCTTTGCCAAAGGAGAACCAGCCCCAAACCCTTCACA
GAGGAGGTGCTGTGGAATGTGTGGCTTGAGTTCAGTATCAAAATCAAAGACTTGCCCAAAGGGGCTCTAC
TGAACCTCCAGATCTACTGCGGTAAAGCTCCAGCACTGTCCAGCAAGGCCTCTGCAGAGTCCCCCAGTTC
TGAGTCCAAGGGCAAAGTTCAGCTTCTCTATTATGTGAACCTGCTGCTGATAGACCACCGTTTCCTCCTG
CGCCGTGGAGAATACGTCCTCCACATGTGGCAGATATCTGGGAAGGGAGAAGACCAAGGAAGCTTCAATG
CTGACAAACTCACGTCTGCAACTAACCCAGACAAGGAGAACTCAATGTCCATCTCCATTCTTCTGGACAA
TTACTGCCACCCGATAGCCCTGCCTAAGCATCAGCCCACCCCTGACCCGGAAGGGGACCGGGTTCGAGCA
GAAATGCCCAACCAGCTTCGCAAGCAATTGGAGGCGATCATAGCCACTGATCCACTTAACCCTCTCACAG
CAGAGGACAAAGAATTGCTCTGGCATTTTAGATACGAAAGCCTTAAGCACCCAAAAGCATATCCTAAGCT
ATTTAGTTCAGTGAAATGGGGACAGCAAGAAATTGTGGCCAAAACATACCAATTGTTGGCCAGAAGGGAA
GTCTGGGATCAAAGTGCTTTGGATGTTGGGTTAACAATGCAGCTCCTGGACTGCAACTTCTCAGATGAAA
ATGTAAGAGCCATTGCAGTTCAGAAACTGGAGAGCTTGGAGGACGATGATGTTCTGCATTACCTTCTACA
ATTGGTCCAGGCTGTGAAATTTGAACCATACCATGATAGTGCCCTTGCCAGATTTCTGCTGAAGCGTGGT
TTAAGAAACAAAAGAATTGGTCACTTTTTGTTTTGGTTCTTGAGAAGTGAGATAGCCCAGTCCAGACACT
ATCAGCAGAGGTTCGCTGTGATTCTGGAAGCCTATCTGAGGGGCTGTGGCACAGCCATGCTGCACGACTT
TACCCAACAAGTCCAAGTAATCGAGATGTTACAAAAAGTCACCCTTGATATTAAATCGCTCTCTGCTGAA
AAGTATGACGTCAGTTCCCAAGTTATTTCACAACTTAAACAAAAGCTTGAAAACCTGCAGAATTCTCAAC
TCCCCGAAAGCTTTAGAGTTCCATATGATCCTGGACTGAAAGCAGGAGCGCTGGCAATTGAAAAATGTAA
AGTAATGGCCTCCAAGAAAAAACCACTATGGCTTGAGTTTAAATGTGCCGATCCTACAGCCCTATCAAAT
GAAACAATTGGAATTATCTTTAAACATGGTGATGATCTGCGCCAAGACATGCTTATTTTACAGATTCTAC
GAATCATGGAGTCTATTTGGGAGACTGAATCTTTGGATCTATGCCTCCTGCCATATGGTTGCATTTCAAC
TGGTGACAAAATAGGAATGATCGAGATTGTGAAAGACGCCACGACAATTGCCAAAATTCAGCAAAGCACA
GTGGGCAACACGGGAGCATTTAAAGATGAAGTCCTGAATCACTGGCTCAAAGAAAAATCCCCTACTGAAG
AAAAGTTTCAGGCAGCAGTGGAGAGATTTGTTTATTCCTGTGCAGGCTACTGTGTGGCAACCTTTGTTCT
TGGAATAGGCGACAGACACAATGACAATATTATGATCACCGAGACAGGAAACCTATTTCATATTGACTTC
GGGCACATTCTTGGGAATTACAAAAGTTTCCTGGGCATTAATAAAGAGAGAGTGCCATTTGTGCTAACCC
CTGACTTCCTCTTTGTGATGGGAACTTCTGGAAAGAAGACAAGCCCACACTTCCAGAAATTTCAGGACAT
CTGTGTTAAGGCTTATCTAGCCCTTCGTCATCACACAAACCTACTGATCATCCTGTTCTCCATGATGCTG
ATGACAGGAATGCCCCAGTTAACAAGCAAAGAAGACATTGAATATATCCGGGATGCCCTCACAGTGGGGA
AAAATGAGGAGGATGCTAAAAAGTATTTTCTTGATCAGATCGAAGTTTGCAGAGACAAAGGATGGACTGT
GCAGTTTAATTGGTTTCTACATCTTGTTCTTGGCATCAAACAAGGAGAGAAACATTCAGCCTAATCAACT
TTCTTGTACAAAGTTGGCATTATAGGAAAGCATTGCTTATCAATTTGTTGCAACGAACAGGTCACTATCA
GTCAAAATAAAATCATTATTTGCATGCAAGCTTAGATCCTCTAGACCAGCCAGGACAGAAATGCCTCGAC
TTCGCTGCTACCCAAGGTTGCCGGGTGACGCACACCGTGGAAACGGATGAAGGCACGAACCCAGTGGACA
TAAGCCTGTTCGGTTCGTAAGCTGTAATGCAAGTAGCGTATGCGCTCACGCAACTGGTCCAGAACCTTGA
CCGAACGCAGCGGTGGTAACGGCGCAGTGGCGGTTTTCATGGCTTGTTATGACTGTTTTTTTGGGGTACA
GTCTATGCCTCGGGCATCCAAGCAGCAAGCGCGTTACGCCGTGGGTCGATGTTTGATGTTATGGAGCAGC
AACGATGTTACGCAGCAGGGCAGTCGCCCTAAAACAAAGTTAAACATTATGAGGGAAGCGGTGATCGCCG
AAGTATCGACTCAACTATCAGAGGTAGTTGGCGTCATCGAGCGCCATCTCGAACCGACGTTGCTGGCCGT
ACATTTGTACGGCTCCGCAGTGGATGGCGGCCTGAAGCCACACAGTGATATTGATTTGCTGGTTACGGTG
ACCGTAAGGCTTGATGAAACAACGCGGCGAGCTTTGATCAACGACCTTTTGGAAACTTCGGCTTCCCCTG
GAGAGAGCGAGATTCTCCGCGCTGTAGAAGTCACCATTGTTGTGCACGACGACATCATTCCGTGGCGTTA
TCCAGCTAAGCGCGAACTGCAATTTGGAGAATGGCAGCGCAATGACATTCTTGCAGGTATCTTCGAGCCA
GCCACGATCGACATTGATCTGGCTATCTTGCTGACAAAAGCAAGAGAACATAGCGTTGCCTTGGTAGGTC
CAGCGGCGGAGGAACTCTTTGATCCGGTTCCTGAACAGGATCTATTTGAGGCGCTAAATGAAACCTTAAC
GCTATGGAACTCGCCGCCCGACTGGGCTGGCGATGAGCGAAATGTAGTGCTTACGTTGTCCCGCATTTGG
TACAGCGCAGTAACCGGCAAAATCGCGCCGAAGGATGTCGCTGCCGACTGGGCAATGGAGCGCCTGCCGG
CCCAGTATCAGCCCGTCATACTTGAAGCTAGACAGGCTTATCTTGGACAAGAAGAAGATCGCTTGGCCTC
GCGCGCAGATCAGTTGGAAGAATTTGTCCACTACGTGAAAGGCGAGATCACCAAGGTAGTCGGCAAATAA
CCCTCGAGCCACCCATGACCAAAATCCCTTAACGTGAGTTACGCGTCGTTCCACTGAGCGTCAGACCCCG
TAGAAAAGATCAAAGGATCTTCTTGAGATCCTTTTTTTCTGCGCGTAATCTGCTGCTTGCAAACAAAAAA
ACCACCGCTACCAGCGGTGGTTTGTTTGCCGGATCAAGAGCTACCAACTCTTTTTCCGAAGGTAACTGGC
TTCAGCAGAGCGCAGATACCAAATACTGTCCTTCTAGTGTAGCCGTAGTTAGGCCACCACTTCAAGAACT
CTGTAGCACCGCCTACATACCTCGCTCTGCTAATCCTGTTACCAGTGGCTGCTGCCAGTGGCGATAAGTC
GTGTCTTACCGGGTTGGACTCAAGACGATAGTTACCGGATAAGGCGCAGCGGTCGGGCTGAACGGGGGGT
TCGTGCACACAGCCCAGCTTGGAGCGAACGACCTACACCGAACTGAGATACCTACAGCGTGAGCATTGAG
AAAGCGCCACGCTTCCCGAAGGGAGAAAGGCGGACAGGTATCCGGTAAGCGGCAGGGTCGGAACAGGAGA
GCGCACGAGGGAGCTTCCAGGGGGAAACGCCTGGTATCTTTATAGTCCTGTCGGGTTTCGCCACCTCTGA
CTTGAGCGTCGATTTTTGTGATGCTCGTCAGGGGGGCGGAGCCTATGGAAAAACGCCAGCAACGCGGCCT
TTTTACGGTTCCTGGCCTTTTGCTGGCCTTTTGCTCACATGTTCTTTCCTGCGTTATCCCCTGATTCTGT
GGATAACCGTATTACCGCCTTTGAGTGAGCTGATACCGCTCGCCGCAGCCGAACGACCGAGCGCAGCGAG
TCAGTGAGCGAGGAAGCGGAAGAGCGCCCAATACGCAAACCGCCTCTCCCCGCGCGTTGGCCGATTCATT
AATGCAGCTGGCACGACAGGTTTCCCGACTGGAAAGCGGGCAGTGAGCGCAACGCAATTAATACGCGTAC
CGCTAGCCAGGAAGAGTTTGTAGAAACGCAAAAAGGCCATCCGTCAGGATGGCCTTCTGCTTAGTTTGAT
GCCTGGCAGTTTATGGCGGGCGTCCTGCCCGCCACCCTCCGGGCCGTTGCTTCACAACGTTCAAATCCGC
TCCCGGCGGATTTGTCCTACTCAGGAGAGCGTTCACCGACAAACAACAGATAAAACGAAAGGCCCAGTCT
TCCGACTGAGCCTTTCGTTTTATTTGATGCCTGGCAGTTCCCTACTCTCGCG
