>Addgene plasmid #70453 | R777-E169 Hs.PIK3CG | addgene partial sequence | sequence record 132202 | pCR8_R1 5'-cgaaccgaacaggcttatgt-3'
GGTGTGCGTCACCCGGCAACCTTGGGTAGCAGCGAAGTCGAGGCATTTCTGTCCTGGCTGGTCTAGAGGA
TCTAAGCTTGCATGCAAATAATGATTTTATTTTGACTGATAGTGACCTGTTCGTTGCAACAAATTGATAA
GCAATGCTTTCCTATAATGCCAACTTTGTACAAGAAAGTTGATTAGGCTGAATGTTTCTCTCCTTGTTTG
ATGCCAAGAACAAGATGTAGAAACCAATTAAACTGCACAGTCCATCCTTTGTCTCTGCAAACTTCGATCT
GATCAAGAAAATACTTTTTAGCATCCTCCTCATTTTTCCCCACTGTGAGGGCATCCCGGATATATTCAAT
GTCTTCTTTGCTTGTTAACTGGGGCATTCCTGTCATCAGCATCATGGAGAACAGGATGATCAGTAGGTTT
GTGTGATGACGAAGGGCTAGATAAGCCTTAACACAGATGTCCTGAAATTTCTGGAAGTGTGGGCTTGTCT
TCTTTCCAGAAGTTCCCATCACAAAGAGGAAGTCAGGGGTTAGCACAAATGGCACTCTCTCTTTATTAAT
GCCCAGGAAACTTTTGTAATTCCCAAGAATGTGCCCGAAGTCAATATGAAATAGGTTTCCTGTCTCGGTG
ATCATAATATTGTCATTGTGTCTGTCGCCTATTCCAAGAACAAAGGTTGCCACACAGTAGCCTGCACAGG
AATAAACAAATCTCTCCACTGCTGCCTGAAACTTTTCTTCAGTAGGGGATTTTTCTTTGAGCCAGTGATT
CAGGACTTCATCTTTAAATGCTCCCGTGTTGCCCACTGTGCTTTGCTGAATTTTGGCAATTGTCGTGGCG
TCTTTCACAATCTCGATCATTCCTATTTTGTCACCAGTTGAAATGCAACCATATGGCAGGAGGCATAGAT
CCAAAGATTCAGTCTCCCAAATAGACTCCATGATTCGTAGAATCTGTAAAATAAGCATGTCTTGGCGCAG
ATCATCACCATGTTTAAAGATAATTCCAATTGTTTCATTTGATAGGGCTGTAGGATCGGCACATTTAAAC
TCAAGCCATAGTGGTTTTTTCTTGGAGGCCATTACTTTACATTTTTCAATTGCCAGCGCTCCTGCTTTCA
GTCCAGGATC
